>Addgene plasmid #104571 | YET1000: CAG-human dLbCpf1(D832A)-NLS-3xHA-3xFLAG-DmrA(X4) | addgene full sequence | sequence record 201436 | Addgene NGS Result
GGTCGACATTGATTATTGACTAGTTATTAATAGTAATCAATTACGGGGTCATTAGTTCATAGCCCATATA
TGGAGTTCCGCGTTACATAACTTACGGTAAATGGCCCGCCTGGCTGACCGCCCAACGACCCCCGCCCATT
GACGTCAATAATGACGTATGTTCCCATAGTAACGCCAATAGGGACTTTCCATTGACGTCAATGGGTGGAG
TATTTACGGTAAACTGCCCACTTGGCAGTACATCAAGTGTATCATATGCCAAGTACGCCCCCTATTGACG
TCAATGACGGTAAATGGCCCGCCTGGCATTATGCCCAGTACATGACCTTATGGGACTTTCCTACTTGGCA
GTACATCTACGTATTAGTCATCGCTATTACCATGGTCGAGGTGAGCCCCACGTTCTGCTTCACTCTCCCC
ATCTCCCCCCCCTCCCCACCCCCAATTTTGTATTTATTTATTTTTTAATTATTTTGTGCAGCGATGGGGG
CGGGGGGGGGGGGGGCGCGCGCCAGGCGGGGCGGGGCGGGGCGAGGGGCGGGGCGGGGCGAGGCGGAGAG
GTGCGGCGGCAGCCAATCAGAGCGGCGCGCTCCGAAAGTTTCCTTTTATGGCGAGGCGGCGGCGGCGGCG
GCCCTATAAAAAGCGAAGCGCGCGGCGGGCGGGAGTCGCTGCGCGCTGCCTTCGCCCCGTGCCCCGCTCC
GCCGCCGCCTCGCGCCGCCCGCCCCGGCTCTGACTGACCGCGTTACTCCCACAGGTGAGCGGGCGGGACG
GCCCTTCTCCTCCGGGCTGTAATTAGCGCTTGGTTTAATGACGGCTTGTTTCTTTTCTGTGGCTGCGTGA
AAGCCTTGAGGGGCTCCGGGAGGGCCCTTTGTGCGGGGGGAGCGGCTCGGGGGGTGCGTGCGTGTGTGTG
TGCGTGGGGAGCGCCGCGTGCGGCTCCGCGCTGCCCGGCGGCTGTGAGCGCTGCGGGCGCGGCGCGGGGC
TTTGTGCGCTCCGCAGTGTGCGCGAGGGGAGCGCGGCCGGGGGCGGTGCCCCGCGGTGCGGGGGGGGCTG
CGAGGGGAACAAAGGCTGCGTGCGGGGTGTGTGCGTGGGGGGGTGAGCAGGGGGTGTGGGCGCGTCGGTC
GGGCTGCAACCCCCCCTGCACCCCCCTCCCCGAGTTGCTGAGCACGGCCCGGCTTCGGGTGCGGGGCTCC
GTACGGGGCGTGGCGCGGGGCTCGCCGTGCCGGGCGGGGGGTGGCGGCAGGTGGGGGTGCCGGGCGGGGC
GGGGCCGCCTCGGGCCGGGGAGGGCTCGGGGGAGGGGCGCGGCGGCCCCCGGAGCGCCGGCGGCTGTCGA
GGCGCGGCGAGCCGCAGCCATTGCCTTTTATGGTAATCGTGCGAGAGGGCGCAGGGACTTCCTTTGTCCC
AAATCTGTGCGGAGCCGAAATCTGGGAGGCGCCGCCGCACCCCCTCTAGCGGGCGCGGGGCGAAGCGGTG
CGGCGCCGGCAGGAAGGAAATGGGCGGGGAGGGCCTTCGTGCGTCGCCGCGCCGCCGTCCCCTTCTCCCT
CTCCAGCCTCGGGGCTGTCCGCGGGGGGACGGCTGCCTTCGGGGGGGACGGGGCAGGGCGGGGTTCGGCT
TCTGGCGTGTGACCGGCGGCTCTAGAGCCTCTGCTAACCATGTTCATGCCTTCTTCTTTTTCCTACAGCT
CCTGGGCAACGTGCTGGTTATTGTGCTGTCTCATCATTTTGGCAAAGAATTCTGCAGTCGACGGTACCGC
GGGCCCGGGATCCACCGGTCGCCACCATGAGCAAGCTGGAGAAGTTTACAAACTGCTACTCCCTGTCTAA
GACCCTGAGGTTCAAGGCCATCCCTGTGGGCAAGACCCAGGAGAACATCGACAATAAGCGGCTGCTGGTG
GAGGACGAGAAGAGAGCCGAGGATTATAAGGGCGTGAAGAAGCTGCTGGATCGCTACTATCTGTCTTTTA
TCAACGACGTGCTGCACAGCATCAAGCTGAAGAATCTGAACAATTACATCAGCCTGTTCCGGAAGAAAAC
CAGAACCGAGAAGGAGAATAAGGAGCTGGAGAACCTGGAGATCAATCTGCGGAAGGAGATCGCCAAGGCC
TTCAAGGGCAACGAGGGCTACAAGTCCCTGTTTAAGAAGGATATCATCGAGACAATCCTGCCAGAGTTCC
TGGACGATAAGGACGAGATCGCCCTGGTGAACAGCTTCAATGGCTTTACCACAGCCTTCACCGGCTTCTT
TGATAACAGAGAGAATATGTTTTCCGAGGAGGCCAAGAGCACATCCATCGCCTTCAGGTGTATCAACGAG
AATCTGACCCGCTACATCTCTAATATGGACATCTTCGAGAAGGTGGACGCCATCTTTGATAAGCACGAGG
TGCAGGAGATCAAGGAGAAGATCCTGAACAGCGACTATGATGTGGAGGATTTCTTTGAGGGCGAGTTCTT
TAACTTTGTGCTGACACAGGAGGGCATCGACGTGTATAACGCCATCATCGGCGGCTTCGTGACCGAGAGC
GGCGAGAAGATCAAGGGCCTGAACGAGTACATCAACCTGTATAATCAGAAAACCAAGCAGAAGCTGCCTA
AGTTTAAGCCACTGTATAAGCAGGTGCTGAGCGATCGGGAGTCTCTGAGCTTCTACGGCGAGGGCTATAC
ATCCGATGAGGAGGTGCTGGAGGTGTTTAGAAACACCCTGAACAAGAACAGCGAGATCTTCAGCTCCATC
AAGAAGCTGGAGAAGCTGTTCAAGAATTTTGACGAGTACTCTAGCGCCGGCATCTTTGTGAAGAACGGCC
CCGCCATCAGCACAATCTCCAAGGATATCTTCGGCGAGTGGAACGTGATCCGGGACAAGTGGAATGCCGA
GTATGACGATATCCACCTGAAGAAGAAGGCCGTGGTGACCGAGAAGTACGAGGACGATCGGAGAAAGTCC
TTCAAGAAGATCGGCTCCTTTTCTCTGGAGCAGCTGCAGGAGTACGCCGACGCCGATCTGTCTGTGGTGG
AGAAGCTGAAGGAGATCATCATCCAGAAGGTGGATGAGATCTACAAGGTGTATGGCTCCTCTGAGAAGCT
GTTCGACGCCGATTTTGTGCTGGAGAAGAGCCTGAAGAAGAACGACGCCGTGGTGGCCATCATGAAGGAC
CTGCTGGATTCTGTGAAGAGCTTCGAGAATTACATCAAGGCCTTCTTTGGCGAGGGCAAGGAGACAAACA
GGGACGAGTCCTTCTATGGCGATTTTGTGCTGGCCTACGACATCCTGCTGAAGGTGGACCACATCTACGA
TGCCATCCGCAATTATGTGACCCAGAAGCCCTACTCTAAGGATAAGTTCAAGCTGTATTTTCAGAACCCT
CAGTTCATGGGCGGCTGGGACAAGGATAAGGAGACAGACTATCGGGCCACCATCCTGAGATACGGCTCCA
AGTACTATCTGGCCATCATGGATAAGAAGTACGCCAAGTGCCTGCAGAAGATCGACAAGGACGATGTGAA
CGGCAATTACGAGAAGATCAACTATAAGCTGCTGCCCGGCCCTAATAAGATGCTGCCAAAGGTGTTCTTT
TCTAAGAAGTGGATGGCCTACTATAACCCCAGCGAGGACATCCAGAAGATCTACAAGAATGGCACATTCA
AGAAGGGCGATATGTTTAACCTGAATGACTGTCACAAGCTGATCGACTTCTTTAAGGATAGCATCTCCCG
GTATCCAAAGTGGTCCAATGCCTACGATTTCAACTTTTCTGAGACAGAGAAGTATAAGGACATCGCCGGC
TTTTACAGAGAGGTGGAGGAGCAGGGCTATAAGGTGAGCTTCGAGTCTGCCAGCAAGAAGGAGGTGGATA
AGCTGGTGGAGGAGGGCAAGCTGTATATGTTCCAGATCTATAACAAGGACTTTTCCGATAAGTCTCACGG
CACACCCAATCTGCACACCATGTACTTCAAGCTGCTGTTTGACGAGAACAATCACGGACAGATCAGGCTG
AGCGGAGGAGCAGAGCTGTTCATGAGGCGCGCCTCCCTGAAGAAGGAGGAGCTGGTGGTGCACCCAGCCA
ACTCCCCTATCGCCAACAAGAATCCAGATAATCCCAAGAAAACCACAACCCTGTCCTACGACGTGTATAA
GGATAAGAGGTTTTCTGAGGACCAGTACGAGCTGCACATCCCAATCGCCATCAATAAGTGCCCCAAGAAC
ATCTTCAAGATCAATACAGAGGTGCGCGTGCTGCTGAAGCACGACGATAACCCCTATGTGATCGGCATCG
CCAGGGGCGAGCGCAATCTGCTGTATATCGTGGTGGTGGACGGCAAGGGCAACATCGTGGAGCAGTATTC
CCTGAACGAGATCATCAACAACTTCAACGGCATCAGGATCAAGACAGATTACCACTCTCTGCTGGACAAG
AAGGAGAAGGAGAGGTTCGAGGCCCGCCAGAACTGGACCTCCATCGAGAATATCAAGGAGCTGAAGGCCG
GCTATATCTCTCAGGTGGTGCACAAGATCTGCGAGCTGGTGGAGAAGTACGATGCCGTGATCGCCCTGGA
GGACCTGAACTCTGGCTTTAAGAATAGCCGCGTGAAGGTGGAGAAGCAGGTGTATCAGAAGTTCGAGAAG
ATGCTGATCGATAAGCTGAACTACATGGTGGACAAGAAGTCTAATCCTTGTGCAACAGGCGGCGCCCTGA
AGGGCTATCAGATCACCAATAAGTTCGAGAGCTTTAAGTCCATGTCTACCCAGAACGGCTTCATCTTTTA
CATCCCTGCCTGGCTGACATCCAAGATCGATCCATCTACCGGCTTTGTGAACCTGCTGAAAACCAAGTAT
ACCAGCATCGCCGATTCCAAGAAGTTCATCAGCTCCTTTGACAGGATCATGTACGTGCCCGAGGAGGATC
TGTTCGAGTTTGCCCTGGACTATAAGAACTTCTCTCGCACAGACGCCGATTACATCAAGAAGTGGAAGCT
GTACTCCTACGGCAACCGGATCAGAATCTTCCGGAATCCTAAGAAGAACAACGTGTTCGACTGGGAGGAG
GTGTGCCTGACCAGCGCCTATAAGGAGCTGTTCAACAAGTACGGCATCAATTATCAGCAGGGCGATATCA
GAGCCCTGCTGTGCGAGCAGTCCGACAAGGCCTTCTACTCTAGCTTTATGGCCCTGATGAGCCTGATGCT
GCAGATGCGGAACAGCATCACAGGCCGCACCGACGTGGATTTTCTGATCAGCCCTGTGAAGAACTCCGAC
GGCATCTTCTACGATAGCCGGAACTATGAGGCCCAGGAGAATGCCATCCTGCCAAAGAACGCCGACGCCA
ATGGCGCCTATAACATCGCCAGAAAGGTGCTGTGGGCCATCGGCCAGTTCAAGAAGGCCGAGGACGAGAA
GCTGGATAAGGTGAAGATCGCCATCTCTAACAAGGAGTGGCTGGAGTACGCCCAGACCAGCGTGAAGCAC
AAAAGGCCGGCGGCCACGAAAAAGGCCGGCCAGGCAAAAAAGAAAAAGGGATCCTACCCATACGATGTTC
CAGATTACGCTTATCCCTACGACGTGCCTGATTATGCATACCCATATGATGTCCCCGACTATGCCTCGAG
CGACTACAAAGACCATGACGGTGATTATAAAGATCATGACATCGATTACAAGGATGACGATGACAAGGCT
GCAGGAGGCGGTGGAAGCGGGGGAAGGGGAGTGCAGGTGGAAACCATCTCCCCAGGAGACGGGCGCACCT
TCCCCAAGCGCGGCCAGACCTGCGTGGTGCACTACACCGGGATGCTTGAAGATGGAAAGAAATTTGATTC
CTCCCGGGACAGAAACAAGCCCTTTAAGTTTATGCTAGGCAAGCAGGAGGTGATCCGAGGCTGGGAAGAA
GGGGTTGCCCAGATGAGTGTGGGTCAGAGAGCCAAACTGACTATATCTCCAGATTATGCCTATGGTGCCA
CTGGGCACCCAGGCATCATCCCACCACATGCCACTCTCGTCTTCGATGTGGAGCTTCTAAAACTGGAAGG
TTCTAGGGGAGTGCAGGTGGAAACCATCTCCCCAGGAGACGGGCGCACCTTCCCCAAGCGCGGCCAGACC
TGCGTGGTGCACTACACCGGGATGCTTGAAGATGGAAAGAAATTTGATTCCTCCCGGGACAGAAACAAGC
CCTTTAAGTTTATGCTAGGCAAGCAGGAGGTGATCCGAGGCTGGGAAGAAGGGGTTGCCCAGATGAGTGT
GGGTCAGAGAGCCAAACTGACTATATCTCCAGATTATGCCTATGGTGCCACTGGGCACCCAGGCATCATC
CCACCACATGCCACTCTCGTCTTCGATGTGGAGCTTCTAAAACTGGAAGGGGGAAGCGGTGGAAGCGGGA
GGGGAGTGCAGGTGGAAACCATCTCCCCAGGAGACGGGCGCACCTTCCCCAAGCGCGGCCAGACCTGCGT
GGTGCACTACACCGGGATGCTTGAAGATGGAAAGAAATTTGATTCCTCCCGGGACAGAAACAAGCCCTTT
AAGTTTATGCTAGGCAAGCAGGAGGTGATCCGAGGCTGGGAAGAAGGGGTTGCCCAGATGAGTGTGGGTC
AGAGAGCCAAACTGACTATATCTCCAGATTATGCCTATGGTGCCACTGGGCACCCAGGCATCATCCCACC
ACATGCCACTCTCGTCTTCGATGTGGAGCTTCTAAAACTGGAAGGTTCTAGGGGAGTGCAGGTGGAAACC
ATCTCCCCAGGAGACGGGCGCACCTTCCCCAAGCGCGGCCAGACCTGCGTGGTGCACTACACCGGGATGC
TTGAAGATGGAAAGAAATTTGATTCCTCCCGGGACAGAAACAAGCCCTTTAAGTTTATGCTAGGCAAGCA
GGAGGTGATCCGAGGCTGGGAAGAAGGGGTTGCCCAGATGAGTGTGGGTCAGAGAGCCAAACTGACTATA
TCTCCAGATTATGCCTATGGTGCCACTGGGCACCCAGGCATCATCCCACCACATGCCACTCTCGTCTTCG
ATGTGGAGCTTCTAAAACTGGAAGGATAAGCGGCCGCACTCCTCAGGTGCAGGCTGCCTATCAGAAGGTG
GTGGCTGGTGTGGCCAATGCCCTGGCTCACAAATACCACTGAGATCTTTTTCCCTCTGCCAAAAATTATG
GGGACATCATGAAGCCCCTTGAGCATCTGACTTCTGGCTAATAAAGGAAATTTATTTTCATTGCAATAGT
GTGTTGGAATTTTTTGTGTCTCTCACTCGGAAGGACATATGGGAGGGCAAATCATTTAAAACATCAGAAT
GAGTATTTGGTTTAGAGTTTGGCAACATATGCCCATATGCTGGCTGCCATGAACAAAGGTTGGCTATAAA
GAGGTCATCAGTATATGAAACAGCCCCCTGCTGTCCATTCCTTATTCCATAGAAAAGCCTTGACTTGAGG
TTAGATTTTTTTTATATTTTGTTTTGTGTTATTTTTTTCTTTAACATCCCTAAAATTTTCCTTACATGTT
TTACTAGCCAGATTTTTCCTCCTCTCCTGACTACTCCCAGTCATAGCTGTCCCTCTTCTCTTATGGAGAT
CCCTCGACCTGCAGCCCAAGCTTGGCGTAATCATGGTCATAGCTGTTTCCTGTGTGAAATTGTTATCCGC
TCACAATTCCACACAACATACGAGCCGGAAGCATAAAGTGTAAAGCCTGGGGTGCCTAATGAGTGAGCTA
ACTCACATTAATTGCGTTGCGCTCACTGCCCGCTTTCCAGTCGGGAAACCTGTCGTGCCAGCGGATCCGC
ATCTCAATTAGTCAGCAACCATAGTCCCGCCCCTAACTCCGCCCATCCCGCCCCTAACTCCGCCCAGTTC
CGCCCATTCTCCGCCCCATGGCTGACTAATTTTTTTTATTTATGCAGAGGCCGAGGCCGCCTCGGCCTCT
GAGCTATTCCAGAAGTAGTGAGGAGGCTTTTTTGGAGGCCTAGGCTTTTGCAAAAAGCTAACTTGTTTAT
TGCAGCTTATAATGGTTACAAATAAAGCAATAGCATCACAAATTTCACAAATAAAGCATTTTTTTCACTG
CATTCTAGTTGTGGTTTGTCCAAACTCATCAATGTATCTTATCATGTCTGGATCCGCTGCATTAATGAAT
CGGCCAACGCGCGGGGAGAGGCGGTTTGCGTATTGGGCGCTCTTCCGCTTCCTCGCTCACTGACTCGCTG
CGCTCGGTCGTTCGGCTGCGGCGAGCGGTATCAGCTCACTCAAAGGCGGTAATACGGTTATCCACAGAAT
CAGGGGATAACGCAGGAAAGAACATGTGAGCAAAAGGCCAGCAAAAGGCCAGGAACCGTAAAAAGGCCGC
GTTGCTGGCGTTTTTCCATAGGCTCCGCCCCCCTGACGAGCATCACAAAAATCGACGCTCAAGTCAGAGG
TGGCGAAACCCGACAGGACTATAAAGATACCAGGCGTTTCCCCCTGGAAGCTCCCTCGTGCGCTCTCCTG
TTCCGACCCTGCCGCTTACCGGATACCTGTCCGCCTTTCTCCCTTCGGGAAGCGTGGCGCTTTCTCATAG
CTCACGCTGTAGGTATCTCAGTTCGGTGTAGGTCGTTCGCTCCAAGCTGGGCTGTGTGCACGAACCCCCC
GTTCAGCCCGACCGCTGCGCCTTATCCGGTAACTATCGTCTTGAGTCCAACCCGGTAAGACACGACTTAT
CGCCACTGGCAGCAGCCACTGGTAACAGGATTAGCAGAGCGAGGTATGTAGGCGGTGCTACAGAGTTCTT
GAAGTGGTGGCCTAACTACGGCTACACTAGAAGAACAGTATTTGGTATCTGCGCTCTGCTGAAGCCAGTT
ACCTTCGGAAAAAGAGTTGGTAGCTCTTGATCCGGCAAACAAACCACCGCTGGTAGCGGTGGTTTTTTTG
TTTGCAAGCAGCAGATTACGCGCAGAAAAAAAGGATCTCAAGAAGATCCTTTGATCTTTTCTACGGGGTC
TGACGCTCAGTGGAACGAAAACTCACGTTAAGGGATTTTGGTCATGAGATTATCAAAAAGGATCTTCACC
TAGATCCTTTTAAATTAAAAATGAAGTTTTAAATCAATCTAAAGTATATATGAGTAAACTTGGTCTGACA
GTTACCAATGCTTAATCAGTGAGGCACCTATCTCAGCGATCTGTCTATTTCGTTCATCCATAGTTGCCTG
ACTCCCCGTCGTGTAGATAACTACGATACGGGAGGGCTTACCATCTGGCCCCAGTGCTGCAATGATACCG
CGAGACCCACGCTCACCGGCTCCAGATTTATCAGCAATAAACCAGCCAGCCGGAAGGGCCGAGCGCAGAA
GTGGTCCTGCAACTTTATCCGCCTCCATCCAGTCTATTAATTGTTGCCGGGAAGCTAGAGTAAGTAGTTC
GCCAGTTAATAGTTTGCGCAACGTTGTTGCCATTGCTACAGGCATCGTGGTGTCACGCTCGTCGTTTGGT
ATGGCTTCATTCAGCTCCGGTTCCCAACGATCAAGGCGAGTTACATGATCCCCCATGTTGTGCAAAAAAG
CGGTTAGCTCCTTCGGTCCTCCGATCGTTGTCAGAAGTAAGTTGGCCGCAGTGTTATCACTCATGGTTAT
GGCAGCACTGCATAATTCTCTTACTGTCATGCCATCCGTAAGATGCTTTTCTGTGACTGGTGAGTACTCA
ACCAAGTCATTCTGAGAATAGTGTATGCGGCGACCGAGTTGCTCTTGCCCGGCGTCAATACGGGATAATA
CCGCGCCACATAGCAGAACTTTAAAAGTGCTCATCATTGGAAAACGTTCTTCGGGGCGAAAACTCTCAAG
GATCTTACCGCTGTTGAGATCCAGTTCGATGTAACCCACTCGTGCACCCAACTGATCTTCAGCATCTTTT
ACTTTCACCAGCGTTTCTGGGTGAGCAAAAACAGGAAGGCAAAATGCCGCAAAAAAGGGAATAAGGGCGA
CACGGAAATGTTGAATACTCATACTCTTCCTTTTTCAATATTATTGAAGCATTTATCAGGGTTATTGTCT
CATGAGCGGATACATATTTGAATGTATTTAGAAAAATAAACAAATAGGGGTTCCGCGCACATTTCCCCGA
AAAGTGCCACCTG
Features (pLannotate 1.2.2; 25 found; start..end, strand, type, name):
      5..384     +  enhancer       CMV enhancer: human cytomegalovirus immediate early enhancer
    386..661     +  promoter       chicken β-actin promoter: No description available
    662..1678    +  intron         chimeric intron: chimera between introns from chicken β-actin and rabbit β-globin
   1727..1763    +  misc_feature   MCS (fragment): multiple cloning site
   1777..5460    +  CDS            LbCpf1: CRISPR-associated protein from Lachnospiraceae bacterium ND2006 (Zetsche et al., 2015)
   5461..5508    +  CDS            nucleoplasmin NLS: bipartite nuclear localization signal from nucleoplasmin
   5515..5595    +  CDS            3xHA: three tandem HA epitope tags
   5602..5667    +  CDS            3xFLAG: three tandem FLAG® epitope tags, followed by an enterokinase cleavage site
   5698..6018    +  CDS            DmrB: F36V mutant of FK506-binding protein FKBP12 binds synthetic ligands that do not bind wild-type FKBP
   6028..6348    +  CDS            DmrB: F36V mutant of FK506-binding protein FKBP12 binds synthetic ligands that do not bind wild-type FKBP
   6373..6693    +  CDS            DmrB: F36V mutant of FK506-binding protein FKBP12 binds synthetic ligands that do not bind wild-type FKBP
   6703..7023    +  CDS            DmrB: F36V mutant of FK506-binding protein FKBP12 binds synthetic ligands that do not bind wild-type FKBP
   7038..7109    +  CDS            HBB (fragment): HBB_PONPY - Experimental evidence at transcript level: Swiss-Prot protein existence level 2. Involved in oxygen transport from the lung to the various peripheral tissues. From Pongo pygmaeus (Bornean orangutan).
   7180..7235    +  polyA_signal   β-globin poly(A) signal: rabbit β-globin polyadenylation signal (Gil and Proudfoot, 1987)
   7620..7636    -  protein_bind   lac operator: The lac repressor binds to the lac operator to inhibit transcription in E. coli. This inhibition can be relieved by adding lactose or isopropyl-β-D-thiogalactopyranoside (IPTG). lac repressor encoded by lacI
   7644..7674    -  promoter       lac promoter: promoter for the E. coli lac operon
   7689..7710    -  protein_bind   CAP binding site: CAP binding activates transcription in the presence of cAMP. E. coli catabolite activator protein
   7723..7762    -  CDS            lacI (fragment): lac repressor; lacI; The lac repressor binds to the lac operator to inhibit transcription in E. coli. This inhibition can be relieved by adding lactose or isopropyl-β-D-thiogalactopyranoside (IPTG).
   7769..7791    +  promoter       SV40 promoter (fragment): SV40 enhancer and early promoter
   7815..7950    +  rep_origin     SV40 ori: SV40 origin of replication
   7970..8104    +  polyA_signal   SV40 poly(A) signal: SV40 polyadenylation signal
   8106..8160    -  CDS            lacI (fragment): lac repressor; lacI; The lac repressor binds to the lac operator to inhibit transcription in E. coli. This inhibition can be relieved by adding lactose or isopropyl-β-D-thiogalactopyranoside (IPTG).
   8343..8931    -  rep_origin     ori: high-copy-number ColE1/pMB1/pBR322/pUC origin of replication
   9102..9962    -  CDS            AmpR: β-lactamase; bla; confers resistance to ampicillin, carbenicillin, and related antibiotics
   9963..10067   -  promoter       AmpR promoter: bla
