[The description below was written by a language model from this plasmid's Addgene catalogue record and pLannotate feature annotations shown in this document.]
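Description:
YET1000 is a 10.1 kb mammalian expression plasmid built on the pCAG-GFP backbone that produces a catalytically inactive Cas12a (Cpf1) from Lachnospiraceae bacterium fused to a chemically inducible dimerization scaffold. It is propagated in E. coli as a high-copy plasmid through a ColE1/pUC-type origin and selected with ampicillin via the β-lactamase gene. The backbone also carries an SV40 origin, which can support episomal replication in cells expressing large T antigen, together with remnants of lac regulatory sequence that have no role in the payload.

Expression is driven by the CAG promoter, annotated here as its three parts: the CMV immediate-early enhancer, the chicken β-actin promoter and a chimeric β-actin/β-globin intron. Transcripts end at a rabbit β-globin polyadenylation signal. The open reading frame encodes human codon-optimized LbCpf1 carrying the D832A substitution, which abolishes nuclease activity while leaving crRNA-guided DNA binding intact. This is followed at the C terminus by a bipartite nucleoplasmin NLS, 3xHA and 3xFLAG epitope tags for detection, and four tandem FKBP12-derived domains. The catalogue record calls these domains DmrA, whereas the automated annotation labels them DmrB (the F36V FKBP variant). The two are closely related in sequence, so this is probably a homology-based mislabel, although the table alone cannot confirm it.

DmrA heterodimerizes with a DmrC-tagged partner when a rapalog-type ligand is added, so the construct is meant to be co-delivered with a separate DmrC-effector fusion and a crRNA expression plasmid, neither of which is encoded here. The four DmrA copies allow several effector molecules to be recruited per DNA-bound dLbCpf1. According to the associated publication title, this supports drug-inducible and multiplex gene regulation using Cpf1-based transcription factors.
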