Addgene plasmid #104571: YET1000: CAG-human dLbCpf1(D832A)-NLS-3xHA-3xFLAG-DmrA(X4)
Purpose: Mammalian expression vector for catalytically inactive Cpf1 from Lachnospiraceae bacterium (dLbCpf1) fused to four DmrA domains
Depositing lab: Keith Joung. Depositing organization: Massachusetts General Hospital. Publication: Inducible and multiplex gene regulation using CRISPR-Cpf1-based transcription factors. Tak YE, Kleinstiver BP, Nunez JK, Hsu JY, Horng JE, Gong J, Weissman JS, Joung JK. Nat Methods. 2017 Oct 30. doi: 10.1038/nmeth.4483. PubMed 29083402.
Backbone
  Vector backbone: pCAG-GFP
  Backbone manufacturer: Cepko lab (Addgene plasmid # 11179)
  Vector type: Mammalian Expression, CRISPR
Growth in bacteria
  Bacterial resistance: Ampicillin, 100 μg/mL
  Growth temperature: 37°C
  Growth strain: NEB Stable
  Copy number: High Copy
Gene/Insert
  Gene/Insert name: human codon optimized ‘dead’ Cpf1 fused to four DmrA domains (alt names: dLbCpf1; dLbCas12a)
  Species: Lachnospiraceae bacterium
  Mutation: D832A
  Promoter: CAG
  Tag / fusion protein: NLS-3xHA-3xFLAG-4xDmrA (C terminal on insert)
  Cloning method: Gibson Cloning
  Sequencing primers: 5′ pCAG-F (5'-GCAACGTGCTGGTTATTGTG-3'); 3′ oBK23-R (5'-CAGAGGGAAAAAGATCTCAGTGG-3')
Terms and licenses: Academic/Nonprofit Terms; Industry Terms: Not Available to Industry
How to cite: YET1000: CAG-human dLbCpf1(D832A)-NLS-3xHA-3xFLAG-DmrA(X4) was a gift from Keith Joung (Addgene plasmid # 104571 ; http://n2t.net/addgene:104571 ; RRID:Addgene_104571)
